Addgene plasmid #26090: pIS1-mutant RhoA 3'UTR
Depositing lab: Bob Weinberg. Depositing organization: Whitehead Institute for Biomedical Research. Publication: A pleiotropically acting microRNA, miR-31, inhibits breast cancer metastasis. Valastyan S, Reinhardt F, Benaich N, Calogrias D, Szasz AM, Wang ZC, Brock JE, Richardson AL, Weinberg RA. Cell. 2009 Jun 12. 137(6):1032-46. 10.1016/j.cell.2009.03.047 PubMed 19524507.
Backbone
  Vector backbone: pIS1
  Backbone manufacturer: David Bartel, Addgene plasmid # 12179
  Backbone size w/o insert (bp): 4085
  Vector type: Mammalian Expression, Luciferase
Growth in bacteria
  Bacterial resistance: Ampicillin, 100 μg/mL
  Growth temperature: 37°C
  Growth strain: DH5alpha
  Copy number: High Copy
Gene/Insert
  Gene/Insert name: mutant RhoA 3'UTR (alt names: mutant RhoA reporter; RhoA)
  Species: H. sapiens (human)
  Insert size (bp): 1061
  Mutation: Both miR-31 binding sites in 3’ UTR mutagenized. Site 1: from ATCTTGC to AGGCGGC. Site 2: from TCTTGC to CGCCGC.
  Entrez Gene: RHOA (a.k.a. ARH12, ARHA, EDFAOB, RHO12, RHOH12)
  Cloning method: Restriction Enzyme; 5′ cloning site SacI (unknown if destroyed); 3′ cloning site AgeI (unknown if destroyed)
  Sequencing primers: 5′ Rluc-F (ccaggattcttttccaatgc); 3′ EBV-rev
Terms and licenses: Academic/Nonprofit Terms; Industry Terms: Not Available to Industry
Depositor comments: Renilla luciferase reporter controlled by RhoA 3'UTR containing site-directed mutagenized miR-31 binding sites. There is also a G->A mutation in the insert. The Weinberg lab has determined that this mutation does not affection function.
How to cite: pIS1-mutant RhoA 3'UTR was a gift from Bob Weinberg (Addgene plasmid # 26090 ; http://n2t.net/addgene:26090 ; RRID:Addgene_26090)
