[The description below was written by a language model from this plasmid's Addgene catalogue record.]
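Description:
pIS1-mutant RhoA 3'UTR is a mammalian luciferase reporter plasmid built on the pIS1 backbone (about 4.1 kb without insert), a vector designed for testing microRNA-mediated regulation through 3' untranslated regions. It is propagated in E. coli as a high-copy plasmid under ampicillin selection. The record does not state the promoter driving the reporter or the origin of replication, and no feature table is available to confirm other backbone elements.

The payload is a roughly 1.06 kb fragment of the human RHOA 3'UTR, cloned between SacI and AgeI sites so that it lies downstream of the Renilla luciferase coding sequence. Reporter output therefore reflects post-transcriptional control exerted through this UTR. In this version, both predicted miR-31 binding sites have been altered by site-directed mutagenesis, changing several bases in each seed-match so that miR-31 should no longer pair with the transcript. The depositor also notes one additional G-to-A substitution in the insert, which was judged not to affect function.

The construct serves as the specificity control in miRNA target validation assays. When transfected into mammalian cells alongside a reporter carrying the intact RhoA 3'UTR, loss of miR-31-dependent repression in the mutant indicates that regulation depends on direct interaction with those sites. It was generated in a study identifying miR-31 as an inhibitor of breast cancer metastasis, in which RhoA was examined as one of its targets. Renilla signal in such assays is usually normalised to a co-transfected second luciferase, though the record does not specify the normalisation control.
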