>Addgene plasmid #26090 | pIS1-mutant RhoA 3'UTR | addgene partial sequence | sequence record 31703 | 26090 with Rluc-F
TTCCTAATACTGAATTTGTCAAAGTAAAAGGTCTTCATTTTTCGCAAGAAGATGCACCTGATGAAATGGG
AAAATATATCAAATCGTTCGTTGAGCGAGTTCTCAAAAATGAACAATAATTCTAGGAGCTCAACCTTGCT
GCAAGCACAGCCCTTATGCAGTTAATTTTGAAGTGCTGTTTATTAATCTTAGTGTATGATTACTGGCCTT
TTTCATTTATCTATAATTTACCTAAGATTACAAATCAGAAGTCAGGCGGCTACCAGTATTTAGAAGCCAA
CTATGATTATTAACGATGTCCAACCCGTCTGGCCCACCAGGGTCCTTTTGACACTGCTCTAACAGCCCTC
CTCTGCACTCCCACCTGACACACCAGGCGCTAATTCAAGGAATTTCTTAACTCGCCGCTTCTTTCTAGAA
AGAGAAACAGTTGGTAACTTTTGTGAATTAGGCTGTAACTACTTTATAACTAACATGTCCTGCCTATTAT
CTGTCAGCTGCAAGGTACTCTGGTGAGTCACCACTTCAGGGCTTTACTCCGTAACAGATTTTGTTGGCAT
AGCTCTGGGGTGGGCAGTTTTTTGAAAATGGGCTCAACCAGAAAAGCCCAAGTTCATGCAGCTGTGGCAG
AGTTACAGTTCTGTGGTTTCATGTTAGTTACCTTATAGTTACTGTGTAATTAGTGCCACTTAATGTATGT
TACCAAAAATAAATATATCTACCCCAGACTAGATGTAGTATTTTTTGTATAATTGGATTTCCTAATACTG
TCATCCTCAAAGAAAGTGTATTGGTTTTTTAAAAAAGAAAGTGTATTTGGAAATAAAGTCAGATGGAAAA
TTCATTTTTTAAATTCCCGTTTTGTCACTTTTTCTGATAAAAGATGGCCATATTACCCCTTTTCGGCCCC
ATGTATCTC
